Addgene plasmid #193555: EGFP-ShadowY
Purpose: Expresses mEGFP-ShadowY in mammalian cells.
Depositing lab: Justin Taraska. Depositing organization: National Heart, Lung, and Blood Institute (NHLBI). Publication: A conformational switch in clathrin light chain regulates lattice structure and endocytosis at the plasma membrane of mammalian cells. Obashi K, Sochacki KA, Strub MP, Taraska JW. Nat Commun. 2023 Feb 9;14(1):732. doi: 10.1038/s41467-023-36304-7. PubMed 36759616.
Backbone
  Vector backbone: pEGFP-C1
  Backbone manufacturer: Clontech
  Total vector size (bp): 5340
  Vector type: Mammalian Expression
Growth in bacteria
  Bacterial resistance: Kanamycin, 50 μg/mL
  Growth temperature: 37°C
  Growth strain: DH5alpha
  Copy number: Unknown
Gene/Insert
  Gene/Insert name: ShadowY
  Insert size (bp): 702
  Promoter: CMV
  Tag / fusion protein: mEGFP (N terminal on backbone)
  Cloning method: Gibson Cloning
  Sequencing primers: 5′ CMV-F; 3′ SV40-pArev
Resource information
  A portion of this plasmid was derived from a plasmid made by: Addgene #104621
Terms and licenses: Academic/Nonprofit Terms; Industry Terms: Not Available to Industry
Depositor comments: Please visit https://doi.org/10.1101/2022.03.21.485138 for bioRxiv preprint.
How to cite: EGFP-ShadowY was a gift from Justin Taraska (Addgene plasmid # 193555 ; http://n2t.net/addgene:193555 ; RRID:Addgene_193555)
