[The description below was written by a language model from this plasmid's Addgene catalogue record and pLannotate feature annotations shown in this document.]
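Description:
EGFP-ShadowY is a 5,340 bp mammalian expression plasmid built on the Clontech pEGFP-C1 backbone. It encodes a tandem fusion of monomeric EGFP to ShadowY. The fusion is transcribed from the human cytomegalovirus immediate-early enhancer and promoter and terminated by the SV40 polyadenylation signal. The mEGFP coding sequence comes from the backbone and sits at the N terminus. The roughly 700 bp ShadowY insert was added directly downstream by Gibson assembly, using material derived from another deposited plasmid. The automated annotation labels this second reading frame as mEYFP, which fits with ShadowY being a YFP-derived variant. ShadowY is generally known as a very dim, "dark" yellow protein that acts as a FRET acceptor for green donors. The short "large T antigen", "ble" and "bGH poly(A)" fragment calls look like partial homology matches in backbone sequence rather than functional elements.

The plasmid replicates in E. coli from a high-copy ColE1/pUC-type origin and also carries an f1 origin for single-stranded DNA production. Selection relies on one Tn5 aminoglycoside phosphotransferase gene (NeoR/KanR) with an HSV TK polyadenylation signal. This gene is preceded by both a bacterial bla promoter and the SV40 early promoter, so it confers kanamycin resistance in bacteria and G418 resistance in transfected mammalian cells.

The stated purpose is simply to express mEGFP-ShadowY in mammalian cells. A covalently linked donor–acceptor pair of this kind would typically serve as a positive control or calibration standard for FRET or fluorescence-lifetime measurements, though the record does not say so. The associated study concerns conformational changes in clathrin light chain at the plasma membrane.
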