Features (pLannotate 1.2.2; 14 found; start..end, strand, type, name):
     78..381     +  enhancer       CMV enhancer: human cytomegalovirus immediate early enhancer
    382..585     +  promoter       CMV promoter: human cytomegalovirus (CMV) immediate early promoter
    630..1343    +  CDS            mEGFP: mEGFP is a basic (constitutively fluorescent) green fluorescent protein published in 2002, derived from Aequorea victoria. It has moderate acid sensitivity.
   1332..2036    +  CDS            mEYFP: enhanced YFP with monomerizing A206K mutation (Zacharias et al., 2002) mammalian codon-optimized
   2038..2122    +  CDS            large T antigen (fragment): large T antigen from SV40 (simian virus 40)
   2145..2266    +  polyA_signal   SV40 poly(A) signal: SV40 polyadenylation signal
   2300..2728    -  rep_origin     f1 ori (sequence partly withheld): f1 bacteriophage origin of replication; arrow indicates direction of (+) strand synthesis
   2755..2859    +  promoter       AmpR promoter: bla
   2861..3218    +  promoter       SV40 promoter: SV40 enhancer and early promoter
   3253..4047    +  CDS            NeoR/KanR: aminoglycoside phosphotransferase from Tn5; aph(3')-II (or nptII); confers resistance to neomycin, kanamycin, and G418 (Geneticin®)
   4068..4220    +  CDS            ble (fragment): BLE_KLEPN - Experimental evidence at protein level: Swiss-Prot protein existence level 1. Binding protein with a strong affinity to the bleomycin family of antibiotics. Binds to CL990; an antimitotic-antibiotic compound. From Klebsiella pneumoniae.
   4279..4326    +  polyA_signal   HSV TK poly(A) signal: herpes simplex virus thymidine kinase polyadenylation signal (Cole and Stacy, 1985)
   4417..4433    -  polyA_signal   bGH poly(A) signal (fragment): bovine growth hormone polyadenylation signal
   4655..5243    +  rep_origin     ori: high-copy-number ColE1/pMB1/pBR322/pUC origin of replication
>Addgene plasmid #193555 | EGFP-ShadowY | addgene full sequence | sequence record 380034 | Addgene NGS Result
GTATTACCGCCATGCATTAGTTATTAATAGTAATCAATTACGGGGTCATTAGTTCATAGCCCATATATGG
AGTTCCGCGTTACATAACTTACGGTAAATGGCCCGCCTGGCTGACCGCCCAACGACCCCCGCCCATTGAC
GTCAATAATGACGTATGTTCCCATAGTAACGCCAATAGGGACTTTCCATTGACGTCAATGGGTGGAGTAT
TTACGGTAAACTGCCCACTTGGCAGTACATCAAGTGTATCATATGCCAAGTACGCCCCCTATTGACGTCA
ATGACGGTAAATGGCCCGCCTGGCATTATGCCCAGTACATGACCTTATGGGACTTTCCTACTTGGCAGTA
CATCTACGTATTAGTCATCGCTATTACCATGGTGATGCGGTTTTGGCAGTACATCAATGGGCGTGGATAG
CGGTTTGACTCACGGGGATTTCCAAGTCTCCACCCCATTGACGTCAATGGGAGTTTGTTTTGGCACCAAA
ATCAACGGGACTTTCCAAAATGTCGTAACAACTCCGCCCCATTGACGCAAATGGGCGGTAGGCGTGTACG
GTGGGAGGTCTATATAAGCAGAGCTGGTTTAGTGAACCGTCAGATCCGCTAGCGCTACCGGTCGCCACCA
TGGTGAGCAAGGGCGAGGAGCTGTTCACCGGGGTGGTGCCCATCCTGGTCGAGCTGGACGGCGACGTAAA
CGGCCACAAGTTCAGCGTGTCCGGCGAGGGCGAGGGCGATGCCACCTACGGCAAGCTGACCCTGAAGTTC
ATCTGCACCACCGGCAAGCTGCCCGTGCCCTGGCCCACCCTCGTGACCACCCTGACCTACGGCGTGCAGT
GCTTCAGCCGCTACCCCGACCACATGAAGCAGCACGACTTCTTCAAGTCCGCCATGCCCGAAGGCTACGT
CCAGGAGCGCACCATCTTCTTCAAGGACGACGGCAACTACAAGACCCGCGCCGAGGTGAAGTTCGAGGGC
GACACCCTGGTGAACCGCATCGAGCTGAAGGGCATCGACTTCAAGGAGGACGGCAACATCCTGGGGCACA
AGCTGGAGTACAACTACAACAGCCACAACGTCTATATCATGGCCGACAAGCAGAAGAACGGCATCAAGGT
GAACTTCAAGATCCGCCACAACATCGAGGACGGCAGCGTGCAGCTCGCCGACCACTACCAGCAGAACACC
CCCATCGGCGACGGCCCCGTGCTGCTGCCCGACAACCACTACCTGAGCACCCAGTCCAAGCTGAGCAAAG
ACCCCAACGAGAAGCGCGATCACATGGTCCTGCTGGAGTTCGTGACCGCCGCCGGCGGATCCGGAGGGTC
TGAGGAGCTGTTCACCGGGGTGGTGCCCATCCTGGTCGAGCTGGACGGCGACGTAAACGGCCACAAGTTC
AGCGTGTCCGGCGAGGGCGAGGGCGATGCCACCTACGGCAAGCTGACCCTGAAGCTCATCTGCACCACCG
GCAAGCTGCCCGTGCCCTGGCCCACCCTCGTGACCACCTTCGGCTACGGCCTGATGTGCTTCGCGCGCTA
TCCAGACCACATGAAGCAGCACGACTTCTTCAAGTCCGCCATGCCCGAAGGCTACGTCCAGGAGCGCACC
ATCTTCTTCAAGGACGACGGCAACTACAAGACCCGCGCCGAGGTGAAGTTCGAGGGCGACACCCTGGTGA
ACCGCATCGAGCTGAAGGGCATCGACTTCAAGGAGGACGGCAACATCCTGGGGCACAAGCTCGAGTACGC
TTGGCCCGTGGTGAATGTCTATATCATGGCCGACAAGCAGAAGAACGGCATCAAGGTGAACTTCTCTATC
TATCATAACATCGAGGACGGCAGCGTGCAGCTCGCCGACCACTACCAGCAGAACACCCCCATCGGCGACG
GGCCCGTGCTGCTGCCCGACAACCACTACCTGAGCTACTCGGCTAAGCTGAGCAAAGACCCCAACGAGAA
GCGCGATCACATGGTCCTGCTGGAGTTCGTGACCGCCGCCGGGATCACTCTCGGCATGGACGAGCTGTAC
AAGTAACTGATCATAATCAGCCATACCACATTTGTAGAGGTTTTACTTGCTTTAAAAAACCTCCCACACC
TCCCCCTGAACCTGAAACATAAAATGAATGCAATTGTTGTTGTTAACTTGTTTATTGCAGCTTATAATGG
TTACAAATAAAGCAATAGCATCACAAATTTCACAAATAAAGCATTTTTTTCACTGCATTCTAGTTGTGGT
TTGTCCAAACTCATCAATGTATCTTAACGCGTAAATTGTAAGCGTTAATATTTTGTTAAAATTCGCGTTA
AATTTTTGTTAAATCAGCTCATTTTTTAACCAATAGGCCGAAATCGGCAAAATCCCTTATAAATCAAAAG
AATAGACCGAGATAGGGT
[37 nt withheld, positions 2399-2435]
AAAGAACGTGGACTCCAACGTCAAAGG
[49 nt withheld, positions 2463-2511]
T
[91 nt withheld, positions 2513-2603]
G
[124 nt withheld, positions 2605-2728]
CAGGTGGCACTTTTCGGGGAAATGTGCGCGGAACCCCTATTTGTTTATTTTTCTAAATACATTCAAATAT
GTATCCGCTCATGAGACAATAACCCTGATAAATGCTTCAATAATATTGAAAAAGGAAGAGTCCTGAGGCG
GAAAGAACCAGCTGTGGAATGTGTGTCAGTTAGGGTGTGGAAAGTCCCCAGGCTCCCCAGCAGGCAGAAG
TATGCAAAGCATGCATCTCAATTAGTCAGCAACCAGGTGTGGAAAGTCCCCAGGCTCCCCAGCAGGCAGA
AGTATGCAAAGCATGCATCTCAATTAGTCAGCAACCATAGTCCCGCCCCTAACTCCGCCCATCCCGCCCC
TAACTCCGCCCAGTTCCGCCCATTCTCCGCCCCATGGCTGACTAATTTTTTTTATTTATGCAGAGGCCGA
GGCCGCCTCGGCCTCTGAGCTATTCCAGAAGTAGTGAGGAGGCTTTTTTGGAGGCCTAGGCTTTTGCAAA
GATCGATCAAGAGACAGGATGAGGATCGTTTCGCATGATTGAACAAGATGGATTGCACGCAGGTTCTCCG
GCCGCTTGGGTGGAGAGGCTATTCGGCTATGACTGGGCACAACAGACAATCGGCTGCTCTGATGCCGCCG
TGTTCCGGCTGTCAGCGCAGGGGCGCCCGGTTCTTTTTGTCAAGACCGACCTGTCCGGTGCCCTGAATGA
ACTGCAAGACGAGGCAGCGCGGCTATCGTGGCTGGCCACGACGGGCGTTCCTTGCGCAGCTGTGCTCGAC
GTTGTCACTGAAGCGGGAAGGGACTGGCTGCTATTGGGCGAAGTGCCGGGGCAGGATCTCCTGTCATCTC
ACCTTGCTCCTGCCGAGAAAGTATCCATCATGGCTGATGCAATGCGGCGGCTGCATACGCTTGATCCGGC
TACCTGCCCATTCGACCACCAAGCGAAACATCGCATCGAGCGAGCACGTACTCGGATGGAAGCCGGTCTT
GTCGATCAGGATGATCTGGACGAAGAGCATCAGGGGCTCGCGCCAGCCGAACTGTTCGCCAGGCTCAAGG
CGAGCATGCCCGACGGCGAGGATCTCGTCGTGACCCATGGCGATGCCTGCTTGCCGAATATCATGGTGGA
AAATGGCCGCTTTTCTGGATTCATCGACTGTGGCCGGCTGGGTGTGGCGGACCGCTATCAGGACATAGCG
TTGGCTACCCGTGATATTGCTGAAGAGCTTGGCGGCGAATGGGCTGACCGCTTCCTCGTGCTTTACGGTA
TCGCCGCTCCCGATTCGCAGCGCATCGCCTTCTATCGCCTTCTTGACGAGTTCTTCTGAGCGGGACTCTG
GGGTTCGAAATGACCGACCAAGCGACGCCCAACCTGCCATCACGAGATTTCGATTCCACCGCCGCCTTCT
ATGAAAGGTTGGGCTTCGGAATCGTTTTCCGGGACGCCGGCTGGATGATCCTCCAGCGCGGGGATCTCAT
GCTGGAGTTCTTCGCCCACCCTAGGGGGAGGCTAACTGAAACACGGAAGGAGACAATACCGGAAGGAACC
CGCGCTATGACGGCAATAAAAAGACAGAATAAAACGCACGGTGTTGGGTCGTTTGTTCATAAACGCGGGG
TTCGGTCCCAGGGCTGGCACTCTGTCGATACCCCACCGAGACCCCATTGGGGCCAATACGCCCGCGTTTC
TTCCTTTTCCCCACCCCACCCCCCAAGTTCGGGTGAAGGCCCAGGGCTCGCAGCCAACGTCGGGGCGGCA
GGCCCTGCCATAGCCTCAGGTTACTCATATATACTTTAGATTGATTTAAAACTTCATTTTTAATTTAAAA
GGATCTAGGTGAAGATCCTTTTTGATAATCTCATGACCAAAATCCCTTAACGTGAGTTTTCGTTCCACTG
AGCGTCAGACCCCGTAGAAAAGATCAAAGGATCTTCTTGAGATCCTTTTTTTCTGCGCGTAATCTGCTGC
TTGCAAACAAAAAAACCACCGCTACCAGCGGTGGTTTGTTTGCCGGATCAAGAGCTACCAACTCTTTTTC
CGAAGGTAACTGGCTTCAGCAGAGCGCAGATACCAAATACTGTTCTTCTAGTGTAGCCGTAGTTAGGCCA
CCACTTCAAGAACTCTGTAGCACCGCCTACATACCTCGCTCTGCTAATCCTGTTACCAGTGGCTGCTGCC
AGTGGCGATAAGTCGTGTCTTACCGGGTTGGACTCAAGACGATAGTTACCGGATAAGGCGCAGCGGTCGG
GCTGAACGGGGGGTTCGTGCACACAGCCCAGCTTGGAGCGAACGACCTACACCGAACTGAGATACCTACA
GCGTGAGCTATGAGAAAGCGCCACGCTTCCCGAAGGGAGAAAGGCGGACAGGTATCCGGTAAGCGGCAGG
GTCGGAACAGGAGAGCGCACGAGGGAGCTTCCAGGGGGAAACGCCTGGTATCTTTATAGTCCTGTCGGGT
TTCGCCACCTCTGACTTGAGCGTCGATTTTTGTGATGCTCGTCAGGGGGGCGGAGCCTATGGAAAAACGC
CAGCAACGCGGCCTTTTTACGGTTCCTGGCCTTTTGCTGGCCTTTTGCTCACATGTTCTTTCCTGCGTTA
TCCCCTGATTCTGTGGATAACC
